Addgene plasmid #195025: pENTR-Creb5(T59/T61A)(HA)
Purpose: Gateway vector containing HA-tagged Creb5 with T59/T61A mutation
Depositing lab: Andrew Lassar & Cheng-Hai Zhang. Depositing organization: Harvard Medical School. Publication: Creb5 establishes the competence for Prg4 expression in articular cartilage. Zhang CH, Gao Y, Jadhav U, Hung HH, Holton KM, Grodzinsky AJ, Shivdasani RA, Lassar AB. Commun Biol. 2021 Mar 12;4(1):332. doi: 10.1038/s42003-021-01857-0. PubMed 33712729.
Backbone
  Vector backbone: pENTR™/SD/DTOPO
  Backbone manufacturer: Life Technologies, Cat#: K2420-20
  Vector type: Gateway cloning
Growth in bacteria
  Bacterial resistance: Kanamycin, 50 μg/mL
  Growth temperature: 37°C
  Growth strain: DH5alpha
  Copy number: High Copy
Gene/Insert
  Gene/Insert name: HA-tagged Creb5 (full length, 508aa; with with T59/T61A mutation)
  Species: B. taurus (bovine)
  Insert size (bp): 1620
  Mutation: T59/T61A
  Entrez Gene: CREB5
  Tag / fusion protein: 3xHA (C terminal on insert)
  Cloning method: Gateway Cloning
  Sequencing primers: 5′ n/a
Terms and licenses: Academic/Nonprofit Terms; Industry Terms: Not Available to Industry
How to cite: pENTR-Creb5(T59/T61A)(HA) was a gift from Andrew Lassar & Cheng-Hai Zhang (Addgene plasmid # 195025 ; http://n2t.net/addgene:195025 ; RRID:Addgene_195025)
