[The description below was written by a language model from this plasmid's Addgene catalogue record and pLannotate feature annotations shown in this document.]
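Description:
pENTR-Creb5(T59/T61A)(HA) is a Gateway entry clone built on the pENTR/SD/D-TOPO backbone and carrying a mutant, epitope-tagged version of the transcription factor Creb5. It is a small (about 4.2 kb) bacterial plasmid maintained at high copy through a ColE1/pUC-type origin and selected with kanamycin via an aminoglycoside phosphotransferase gene. As is usual for this backbone, rrnB T1 and T2 transcription terminators sit upstream of the cloning region to shield the insert from read-through transcription. The short lacZα and lacI matches in the annotation are only fragments.

The insert is full-length bovine Creb5 (508 amino acids) in which threonines 59 and 61 are changed to alanine, fused at its C terminus to a 3xHA tag for antibody detection. The automated annotation labels the coding region by its similarity to human CREB5, but the catalogue entry gives the species as Bos taurus. It does not call the HA repeats as a separate feature, although the gap between the annotated end of the Creb5 match and attL2 is consistent with a tag there. The open reading frame is flanked by attL1 and attL2 sites and preceded by the bacteriophage T7 gene 10 ribosome binding site supplied by the SD version of the backbone. A T7 promoter lies beyond attL2 in the reverse orientation. No eukaryotic promoter is present, so the plasmid is not an expression construct. Its role is to donate the tagged mutant cassette to attR-containing destination vectors by LR recombination. The record does not state the functional rationale for the T59/T61A substitutions. The associated work concerns the role of Creb5 in Prg4 expression in articular cartilage.
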