Features (pLannotate 1.2.2; 11 found; start..end, strand, type, name):
    147..174     -  terminator     rrnB T2 terminator: transcription terminator T2 from the E. coli rrnB gene
    306..349     +  terminator     rrnB T1 terminator: Escherichia coli rrnB; transcription terminator T1 from the E. coli rrnB gene
    396..432     -  CDS            lacZα (fragment): LacZα fragment of β-galactosidase; lacZ fragment
    448..547     +  protein_bind   attL1: mutant version of attL; recombination site for the Gateway® LR reaction LR Clonase™
    559..579     +  RBS            RBS: efficient ribosome binding site from bacteriophage T7 gene 10 (Olins and Rangwala, 1989)
    589..2112    +  CDS            CREB5: CREB5_HUMAN - Also known as CREBPA. Experimental evidence at protein level: Swiss-Prot protein existence level 1. Binds to the cAMP response element and activates transcription. From Homo sapiens (Human).
   2225..2324    -  protein_bind   attL2: mutant version of attL; recombination site for the Gateway® LR reaction LR Clonase™
   2342..2360    -  promoter       T7 promoter: promoter for bacteriophage T7 RNA polymerase
   2494..3303    +  CDS            KanR: aminoglycoside phosphotransferase; aph(3')-Ia; confers resistance to kanamycin in bacteria or G418 (Geneticin®) in eukaryotes
   3450..4038    +  rep_origin     ori: high-copy-number ColE1/pMB1/pBR322/pUC origin of replication
   4221..92      +  CDS            lacI (fragment) (across the origin): lac repressor; lacI; The lac repressor binds to the lac operator to inhibit transcription in E. coli. This inhibition can be relieved by adding lactose or isopropyl-β-D-thiogalactopyranoside (IPTG).
>Addgene plasmid #195025 | pENTR-Creb5(T59/T61A)(HA) | addgene full sequence | sequence record 383806 | Addgene NGS Result
CGCCCAATACGCAAACCGCCTCTCCCCGCGCGTTGGCCGATTCATTAATGCAGCTGGCACGACAGGTTTC
CCGACTGGAAAGCGGGCAGTGAGCGCAACGCAATTAATACGCGTACCGCTAGCCAGGAAGAGTTTGTAGA
AACGCAAAAAGGCCATCCGTCAGGATGGCCTTCTGCTTAGTTTGATGCCTGGCAGTTTATGGCGGGCGTC
CTGCCCGCCACCCTCCGGGCCGTTGCTTCACAACGTTCAAATCCGCTCCCGGCGGATTTGTCCTACTCAG
GAGAGCGTTCACCGACAAACAACAGATAAAACGAAAGGCCCAGTCTTCCGACTGAGCCTTTCGTTTTATT
TGATGCCTGGCAGTTCCCTACTCTCGCGTTAACGCTAGCATGGATGTTTTCCCAGTCACGACGTTGTAAA
ACGACGGCCAGTCTTAAGCTCGGGCCCCAAATAATGATTTTATTTTGACTGATAGTGACCTGTTCGTTGC
AACAAATTGATGAGCAATGCTTTTTTATAATGCCAACTTTGTACAAAAAAGCAGGCTCCGCGGCCGCCTT
GTTTAACTTTAAGAAGGAGCCCTTCACCATGATTTATGAGGAATCCAAGATGAATTTGGAGCAGGAGAGG
CCGTTTGTCTGCAGTGCCCCAGGCTGCTCCCAGCGCTTCCCAACAGAGGATCATCTGATGATTCATAGGC
ACAAGCATGAAATGACTTTGAAGTTTCCCTCAATAAAAACAGACAATATGTTATCAGATCAAGCTCCAGC
CCCAACGAGATTCCTGAAGAACTGCGAGGAGGTGGGGCTCTTCAGTGAGTTGGACTGCTCCCTAGAGCAT
GAGTTCAGGAAGGCTCAGGAGGAAGAGAGCAGCAAGCGGAATATCTCGATGCATAACCCCGTTGGTGGGG
CCATGGCGGGGCCTGGAGCTCACCAGCTCGGCAGCGCCCGGATGCCCAACCATGACACCAGCGTTGTGAT
TCAGCAAGCCATGCCGTCACCCCAGTCCAGCTCTGTCATCACGCAGGCCCCTTCCACCAACCGCCAGATC
GGGCCTGTCCCAGGCTCTCTATCTTCTCTGCTCCATCTTCACAACAGACAGAGACAGCCCATGCCAGCCT
CCATGCCTGGGACCCTGCCCAACCCTACAATGCCGGGCTCTTCTGCCGTCTTGATGCCAATGGAGAGACA
AATGTCAGTGAACTCCAACCTCCTGGGAATGCAAGGTCCAAATCTCAGCAACCCCTGTGCTTCTCCCCAA
GTCCAGCCAATGCATTCAGAAGCTAAGATGAGGCTGAAGGCTGCATTGACTCACCACCCTGCTGCCATGT
CGAATGGGAATATGAACACCATGGGCCACATGATGGAAATGATGGGCTCCCGGCAGGACCAGACGCCACA
CCATCACATGCACTCACACCCGCATCAGCACCAGACACTGCCGGCCCACCACCCCTACCCGCACCAGCAC
CAGCACCCAGCACACCACCCTCATCCTCAACCCCATCACCAGCAGAACCACCCACATCATCACTCCCACT
CCCACCTTCATGCACACCCAGCACATCACCAGACCTCGCCACACCCACCCCTGCACTCCGGCACCCAAGC
ACAGGTTTCACCAGCAACACAACAGATGCAGCCCACCCAGACAATACAGCCGCCCCAGCCCACAGGGGGG
CGCCGGCGAAGGGTGGTGGATGAGGATCCTGACGAGAGGCGGCGGAAATTTCTGGAACGGAACCGGGCGG
CCGCCACCCGCTGCAGGCAGAAGAGGAAGGTCTGGGTGATGTCACTGGAAAAGAAAGCAGAAGAGCTCAC
CCAGACAAACATGCAGCTTCAGAACGAAGTGTCCATGTTGAAGAACGAGGTGGCACAGCTGAAGCAGCTG
TTGTTAACACATAAAGACTGCCCCATAACAGCCATGCAGAAAGAATCACAAGGATATCTCAGTCCAGAGA
GTAGCCCTCCTGCAAGTCCCACCCCCGCATGCTCACAGCAGCAGGTCATCCAGCATAACACCATCACCAC
TTCCTCGGCAGTCAGCGAGGTGGTAGGAAGCTCTACCCTCAGCCAGCTCACCACTCACAGAACAGACCTG
AACCCCATCCTCGGAGGTTACCCTTACGACGTCCCAGACTACGCTGGCTCCTACCCTTACGACGTCCCAG
ACTACGCTTACCCTTACGACGTCCCAGACTACGCTTAAAAGGGTGGGCGCGCCGACCCAGCTTTCTTGTA
CAAAGTTGGCATTATAAGAAAGCATTGCTTATCAATTTGTTGCAACGAACAGGTCACTATCAGTCAAAAT
AAAATCATTATTTGCCATCCAGCTGATATCCCCTATAGTGAGTCGTATTACATGGTCATAGCTGTTTCCT
GGCAGCTCTGGCCCGTGTCTCAAAATCTCTGATGTTACATTGCACAAGATAAAAATATATCATCATGAAC
AATAAAACTGTCTGCTTACATAAACAGTAATACAAGGGGTGTTATGAGCCATATTCAACGGGAAACGTCG
AGGCCGCGATTAAATTCCAACATGGATGCTGATTTATATGGGTATAAATGGGCTCGCGATAATGTCGGGC
AATCAGGTGCGACAATCTATCGCTTGTATGGGAAGCCCGATGCGCCAGAGTTGTTTCTGAAACATGGCAA
AGGTAGCGTTGCCAATGATGTTACAGATGAGATGGTCAGACTAAACTGGCTGACGGAATTTATGCCTCTT
CCGACCATCAAGCATTTTATCCGTACTCCTGATGATGCATGGTTACTCACCACTGCGATCCCCGGAAAAA
CAGCATTCCAGGTATTAGAAGAATATCCTGATTCAGGTGAAAATATTGTTGATGCGCTGGCAGTGTTCCT
GCGCCGGTTGCATTCGATTCCTGTTTGTAATTGTCCTTTTAACAGCGATCGCGTATTTCGTCTCGCTCAG
GCGCAATCACGAATGAATAACGGTTTGGTTGATGCGAGTGATTTTGATGACGAGCGTAATGGCTGGCCTG
TTGAACAAGTCTGGAAAGAAATGCATAAACTTTTGCCATTCTCACCGGATTCAGTCGTCACTCATGGTGA
TTTCTCACTTGATAACCTTATTTTTGACGAGGGGAAATTAATAGGTTGTATTGATGTTGGACGAGTCGGA
ATCGCAGACCGATACCAGGATCTTGCCATCCTATGGAACTGCCTCGGTGAGTTTTCTCCTTCATTACAGA
AACGGCTTTTTCAAAAATATGGTATTGATAATCCTGATATGAATAAATTGCAGTTTCATTTGATGCTCGA
TGAGTTTTTCTAATCAGAATTGGTTAATTGGTTGTAACACTGGCAGAGCATTACGCTGACTTGACGGGAC
GGCGCAAGCTCATGACCAAAATCCCTTAACGTGAGTTACGCGTCGTTCCACTGAGCGTCAGACCCCGTAG
AAAAGATCAAAGGATCTTCTTGAGATCCTTTTTTTCTGCGCGTAATCTGCTGCTTGCAAACAAAAAAACC
ACCGCTACCAGCGGTGGTTTGTTTGCCGGATCAAGAGCTACCAACTCTTTTTCCGAAGGTAACTGGCTTC
AGCAGAGCGCAGATACCAAATACTGTTCTTCTAGTGTAGCCGTAGTTAGGCCACCACTTCAAGAACTCTG
TAGCACCGCCTACATACCTCGCTCTGCTAATCCTGTTACCAGTGGCTGCTGCCAGTGGCGATAAGTCGTG
TCTTACCGGGTTGGACTCAAGACGATAGTTACCGGATAAGGCGCAGCGGTCGGGCTGAACGGGGGGTTCG
TGCACACAGCCCAGCTTGGAGCGAACGACCTACACCGAACTGAGATACCTACAGCGTGAGCTATGAGAAA
GCGCCACGCTTCCCGAAGGGAGAAAGGCGGACAGGTATCCGGTAAGCGGCAGGGTCGGAACAGGAGAGCG
CACGAGGGAGCTTCCAGGGGGAAACGCCTGGTATCTTTATAGTCCTGTCGGGTTTCGCCACCTCTGACTT
GAGCGTCGATTTTTGTGATGCTCGTCAGGGGGGCGGAGCCTATGGAAAAACGCCAGCAACGCGGCCTTTT
TACGGTTCCTGGCCTTTTGCTGGCCTTTTGCTCACATGTTCTTTCCTGCGTTATCCCCTGATTCTGTGGA
TAACCGTATTACCGCCTTTGAGTGAGCTGATACCGCTCGCCGCAGCCGAACGACCGAGCGCAGCGAGTCA
GTGAGCGAGGAAGCGGAAGAG
